>Addgene plasmid #91466 | pHH0103_STAC3-2/2 | addgene full sequence | sequence record 192350 | Addgene NGS Result
ACCTATAAAAATAGGCGTATCACGAGGCCCTTTCGTCTTCAAGAATTCCCGACACCATCGAATGGTGCAA
AACCTTTCGCGGTATGGCATGATAGCGCCCGGAAGAGAGTCAATTCAGGGTGGTGAATGTGAAACCAGTA
ACGTTATACGATGTCGCAGAGTATGCCGGTGTCTCTTATCAGACCGTTTCCCGCGTGGTGAACCAGGCCA
GCCACGTTTCTGCGAAAACGCGGGAAAAAGTGGAAGCGGCGATGGCGGAGCTGAATTACATTCCCAACCG
CGTGGCACAACAACTGGCGGGCAAACAGTCGTTGCTGATTGGCGTTGCCACCTCCAGTCTGGCCCTGCAC
GCGCCGTCGCAAATTGTCGCGGCGATTAAATCTCGCGCCGATCAACTGGGTGCCAGCGTGGTGGTGTCGA
TGGTAGAACGAAGCGGCGTCGAAGCCTGTAAAGCGGCGGTGCACAATCTTCTCGCGCAACGCGTCAGTGG
GCTGATCATTAACTATCCGCTGGATGACCAGGATGCCATTGCTGTGGAAGCTGCCTGCACTAATGTTCCG
GCGTTATTTCTTGATGTCTCTGACCAGACACCCATCAACAGTATTATTTTCTCCCATGAAGACGGTACGC
GACTGGGCGTGGAGCATCTGGTCGCATTGGGTCACCAGCAAATCGCGCTGTTAGCGGGCCCATTAAGTTC
TGTCTCGGCGCGTCTGCGTCTGGCTGGCTGGCATAAATATCTCACTCGCAATCAAATTCAGCCGATAGCG
GAACGGGAAGGCGACTGGAGTGCCATGTCCGGTTTTCAACAAACCATGCAAATGCTGAATGAGGGCATCG
TTCCCACTGCGATGCTGGTTGCCAACGATCAGATGGCGCTGGGCGCAATGCGCGCCATTACCGAGTCCGG
GCTGCGCGTTGGTGCGGATATCTCGGTAGTGGGATACGACGATACCGAAGACAGCTCATGTTATATCCCG
CCGTTAACCACCATCAAACAGGATTTTCGCCTGCTGGGGCAAACCAGCGTGGACCGCTTGCTGCAACTCT
CTCAGGGCCAGGCGGTGAAGGGCAATCAGCTGTTGCCCGTCTCACTGGTGAAAAGAAAAACCACCCTGGC
GCCCAATACGCAAACCGCCTCTCCCCGCGCGTTGGCCGATTCATTAATGCAGCTGGCACGACAGGTTTCC
CGACTGGAAAGCGGGCAGTGAGCGCAACGCAATTAATGTAAGTTAGCTCACTCATTAGGCACAATTCTCA
TGTTTGACAGCTTATCATCGACTGCACGGTGCACCAATGCTTCTGGCGTCAGGCAGCCATCGGAAGCTGT
GGTATGGCTGTGCAGGTCGTAAATCACTGCATAATTCGTGTCGCTCAAGGCGCACTCCCGTTCTGGATAA
TGTTTTTTGCGCCGACATCATAACGGTTCTGGCAAATATTCTGAAATGAGCTGTTGACAATTAATCATCG
GCTCGTATAATGTGTGGAATTGTGAGCGGATAACAATTTCACACAGGAAACAGCCAGTCCGTTTAGGTGT
TTTCACGAGCACTTCACCAACAAGGACCATAGATTATGAAAATCGAAGAACACCATCACCATCACCATTC
CAGCGGTAAGCTTATGTCCCCTATACTAGGTTATTGGAAAATTAAGGGCCTTGTGCAACCCACTCGACTT
CTTTTGGAATATCTTGAAGAAAAATATGAAGAGCATTTGTATGAGCGCGATGAAGGTGATAAATGGCGAA
ACAAAAAGTTTGAATTGGGTTTGGAGTTTCCCAATCTTCCTTATTATATTGATGGTGATGTTAAATTAAC
ACAGTCTATGGCCATCATACGTTATATAGCTGACAAGCACAACATGTTGGGTGGTTGTCCAAAAGAGCGT
GCAGAGATTTCAATGCTTGAAGGAGCGGTTTTGGATATTAGATACGGTGTTTCGAGAATTGCATATAGTA
AAGACTTTGAAACTCTCAAAGTTGATTTTCTTAGCAAGCTACCTGAAATGCTGAAAATGTTCGAAGATCG
TTTATGTCATAAAACATATTTAAATGGTGATCATGTAACCCATCCTGACTTCATGTTGTATGACGCTCTT
GATGTTGTTTTATACATGGACCCAATGTGCCTGGATGCGTTCCCAAAATTAGTTTGTTTTAAAAAACGTA
TTGAAGCTATCCCACAAATTGATAAGTACTTGAAATCCAGCAAGTATATAGCATGGCCTTTGCAGGGCTG
GCAAGCCACGTTTGGTGGTGGCGACCATCCTCCAAAATCGGATCTGGAAGTTCTGTTCCAGGGGCCCCTG
TCCAGCGGTCTGGTTCCGCGTGGTTCCGGTACCGCGGCCCAGCCGGCCATGGCCCAGGGCGCGCTGCGTG
TTCATCGTGTTACCCGTTCCTTTGTCGGTAACCGTGAAATTGGTCAGATTACCCTGAAAAAAGATCAGAT
TGTTGTCCAGAAAGGTGATGAAGCCGGTGGTTACGTTAAAGTTTACACCGGTCGTAAAGTTGGTCTCTTT
CCGACCGATTTCCTGGAAGAAATTGCGGCCGCATA
[142 nt withheld, positions 2556-2697]
C
[98 nt withheld, positions 2699-2796]
AGTTTGTACTGGTGACGAAACTCAGTGTCTAGCTAGAGTGGC
[149 nt withheld, positions 2839-2987]
T
[41 nt withheld, positions 2989-3029]
T
[62 nt withheld, positions 3031-3092]
A
[35 nt withheld, positions 3094-3128]
CCTCCCTCAATCGGTTGAATGTCGCCCTTTTGTCTTTGGCGCTGGTAAACCATATGAA
[86 nt withheld, positions 3187-3272]
T
[54 nt withheld, positions 3274-3327]
CTAGCGCCGCCCTATACCTTGTCTGCCTCCCCGCGTTGCGTCGCGGTGCATGGAGCCGGGCCACCTCGAC
CTGAATGGAAGCCGGCGGCACCTCGCTAACGGATTCACCACTCCAAGAATTGGAGCCAATCAATTCTTGC
GGAGAACTGTGAATGCGCAAACCAACCCTTGGCAGAACATATCCATCGCGTCCGCCATCTCCAGCAGCCG
CACGCGGCGCATCTCGGGCAGCGTTGGGTCCTGGCCACGGGTGCGCATGATCGTGCTCCTGTCGTTGAGG
ACCCGGCTAGGCTGGCGGGGTTGCCTTACTGGTTAGCAGAATGAATCACCGATACGCGAGCGAACGTGAA
GCGACTGCTGCTGCAAAACGTCTGCGACCTGAGCAACAACATGAATGGTCTTCGGTTTCCGTGTTTCGTA
AAGTCTGGAAACGCGGAAGTCAGCGCCCTGCACCATTATGTTCCGGATCTGCATCGCAGGATGCTGCTGG
CTACCCTGTGGAACACCTACATCTGTATTAACGAAGCGCTGGCATTGACCCTGAGTGATTTTTCTCTGGT
CCCGCCGCATCCATACCGCCAGTTGTTTACCCTCACAACGTTCCAGTAACCGGGCATGTTCATCATCAGT
AACCCGTATCGTGAGCATCCTCTCTCGTTTCATCGGTATCATTACCCCCATGAACAGAAATCCCCCTTAC
ACGGAGGCATCAGTGACCAAACAGGAAAAAACCGCCCTTAACATGGCCCGCTTTATCAGAAGCCAGACAT
TAACGCTTCTGGAGAAACTCAACGAGCTGGACGCGGATGAACAGGCAGACATCTGTGAATCGCTTCACGA
CCACGCTGATGAGCTTTACCGCAGGATCCGCGAAATTGTAAGCGTTAATATTTTGTTAAAATTCGCGTTA
AATTTTTGTTAAATCAGCTCATTTTTTAACCAATAGGCCGAAATCGGCAAAATCCCTTATAAATCAAAAG
AATAGACCGAGATAGGGT
[37 nt withheld, positions 4326-4362]
AAAGAACGTGGACTCCAACGTCAAAGG
[49 nt withheld, positions 4390-4438]
T
[91 nt withheld, positions 4440-4530]
G
[124 nt withheld, positions 4532-4655]
CGCGGATCCTGCCTCGCGCGTTTCGGTGATGACGGTGAAAACCTCTGACACATGCAGCTCCCGGAGACGG
TCACAGCTTGTCTGTAAGCGGATGCCGGGAGCAGACAAGCCCGTCAGGGCGCGTCAGCGGGTGTTGGCGG
GTGTCGGGGCGCAGCCATGACCCAGTCACGTAGCGATAGCGGAGTGTATACTGGCTTAACTATGCGGCAT
CAGAGCAGATTGTACTGAGAGTGCACCATATGCGGTGTGAAATACCGCACAGATGCGTAAGGAGAAAATA
CCGCATCAGGCGCTCTTCCGCTTCCTCGCTCACTGACTCGCTGCGCTCGGTCGTTCGGCTGCGGCGAGCG
GTATCAGCTCACTCAAAGGCGGTAATACGGTTATCCACAGAATCAGGGGATAACGCAGGAAAGAACATGT
GAGCAAAAGGCCAGCAAAAGGCCAGGAACCGTAAAAAGGCCGCGTTGCTGGCGTTTTTCCATAGGCTCCG
CCCCCCTGACGAGCATCACAAAAATCGACGCTCAAGTCAGAGGTGGCGAAACCCGACAGGACTATAAAGA
TACCAGGGTTTCCCCCTGGAAGCTCCCTCGTGCGCTCTCCTGTTCCGACCCTGCCGCTTACCGGATACCT
GTCCGCCTTTCTCCCTTCGGGAAGCGTGGCGCTTTCTCATAGCTCACGCTGTAGGTATCTCAGTTCGGTG
TAGGTCGTTCGCTCCAAGCTGGGCTGTGTGCACGAACCCCCCGTTCAGCCCGACCGCTGCGCCTTATCCG
GTAACTATCGTCTTGAGTCCAACCCGGTAAGACACGACTTATCGCCACTGGCAGCAGCCACTGGTAACAG
GATTAGCAGAGCGAGGTATGTAGGCGGTGCTACAGAGTTCTTGAAGTGGTGGCCTAACTACGGCTACACT
AGAAGGACAGTATTTGGTATCTGCGCTCTGCTGAAGCCAGTTACCTTCGGAAAAAGAGTTGGTAGCTCTT
GATCCGGCAAACAAACCACCGCTGGTAGCGGTGGTTTTTTTGTTTGCAAGCAGCAGATTACGCGCAGAAA
AAAAGGATCTCAAGAAGATCCTTTGATCTTTTCTACGGGGTCTGACGCTCAGTGGAACGAAAACTCACGT
TAAGGGATTTTGGTCATGAGATTATCAAAAAGGATCTTCACCTAGATCCTTTTAAATTAAAAATGAAGTT
TTAAATCAATCTAAAGTATATATGAGTAAACTTGGTCTGACAGTTACCAATGCTTAATCAGTGAGGCACC
TATCTCAGCGATCTGTCTATTTCGTTCATCCATAGTTGCCTGACTCCCCGTCGTGTAGATAACTACGATA
CGGGAGGGCTTACCATCTGGCCCCAGTGCTGCAATGATACCGCGAGACCCACGCTCACCGGCTCCAGATT
TATCAGCAATAAACCAGCCAGCCGGAAGGGCCGAGCGCAGAAGTGGTCCTGCAACTTTATCCGCCTCCAT
CCAGTCTATTAATTGTTGCCGGGAAGCTAGAGTAAGTAGTTCGCCAGTTAATAGTTTGCGCAACGTTGTT
GCCATTGCTGCAGGCATCGTGGTGTCACGCTCGTCGTTTGGTATGGCTTCATTCAGCTCCGGTTCCCAAC
GATCAAGGCGAGTTACATGATCCCCCATATTGTGCAAAAAAGCGGTTAGCTCCTTCGGTCCTCCGATCGT
TGTCAGAAGTAAGTTGGCCGCAGTGTTATCACTCATGGTTATGGCAGCACTGCATAATTCTCTTACTGTC
ATGCCATCCGTAAGATGCTTTTCTGTGACTGGTGAGTACTCAACCAAGTCATTCTGAGAATAGTGTATGC
GGCGACCGAGTTGCTCTTGCCCGGCGTCAACACGGGATAATACCGCGCCACATAGCAGAACTTTAAAAGT
GCTCATCATTGGAAAACGTTCTTCGGGGCGAAAACTCTCAAGGATCTTACCGCTGTTGAGATCCAGTTCG
ATGTAACCCACTCGTGCACCCAACTGATCTTCAGCATCTTTTACTTTCACCAGCGTTTCTGGGTGAGCAA
AAACAGGAAGGCAAAATGCCGCAAAAAAGGGAATAAGGGCGACACGGAAATGTTGAATACTCATACTCTT
CCTTTTTCAATATTATTGAAGCATTTATCAGGGTTATTGTCTCATGAGCGGATACATATTTGAATGTATT
TAGAAAAATAAACAAATAGGGGTTCCGCGCACATTTCCCCGAAAAGTGCCACCTGACGTCTAAGAAACCA
TTATTATCATGACATTA
Features (pLannotate 1.2.2; 21 found; start..end, strand, type, name):
     51..128     +  promoter       lacIq promoter: lacI (mutant); In the lacIq allele, a single base change in the promoter boosts expression of the lacI gene about 10-fold.
    129..1211    +  CDS            lacI: lac repressor; lacI; The lac repressor binds to the lac operator to inhibit transcription in E. coli. This inhibition can be relieved by adding lactose or isopropyl-β-D-thiogalactopyranoside (IPTG).
   1224..1245    +  protein_bind   CAP binding site: CAP binding activates transcription in the presence of cAMP. E. coli catabolite activator protein
   1264..1281    +  promoter       tet promoter (fragment): E. coli promoter for tetracycline efflux protein gene
   1454..1482    +  promoter       tac promoter: strong E. coli promoter; hybrid between the trp and lac UV5 promoters
   1490..1506    +  protein_bind   lac operator: The lac repressor binds to the lac operator to inhibit transcription in E. coli. This inhibition can be relieved by adding lactose or isopropyl-β-D-thiogalactopyranoside (IPTG). lac repressor encoded by lacI
   1591..1608    +  CDS            6xHis: 6xHis affinity tag
   1624..2277    +  CDS            GST26_SCHJA: Experimental evidence at protein level: Swiss-Prot protein existence level 1. GST isoenzymes appear to play a central role in the parasite detoxification system. Other functions are also suspected including a role in increasing the solubility of haematin in the parasite gut. From Schistosoma japonicum (Blood fluke).
   2377..2544    +  CDS            Stac3 (fragment): STAC3_MOUSE - Experimental evidence at protein level: Swiss-Prot protein existence level 1. Required for normal excitation-contraction coupling in skeletal muscle and for normal muscle contraction in response to membrane depolarization (PubMed:23818578, PubMed:27621462, PubMed:29467163). Required for normal Ca(2+) release from the sarcplasmic reticulum, which ultimately leads to muscle contraction (PubMed:23818578). Probably functions via its effects on muscle calcium channels. Increases CACNA1S channel activity, in addition to its role in enhancing the expression of CACNA1S at the cell membra
   2560..2607    +  terminator     fd terminator (sequence withheld): central terminator from bacteriophage fd (Otsuka and Kunisawa, 1982)
   2612..2824    +  CDS            M13 gene III (fragment) (sequence partly withheld): pIII; III; minor coat protein
   2839..3309    +  CDS            M13 gene III (fragment) (sequence partly withheld): pIII; III; minor coat protein
   3331..3401    +  CDS            TcR (fragment): tetracycline efflux protein; tet; confers resistance to tetracycline
   3643..4023    -  CDS            YPB1_ECOLX: Protein predicted: Swiss-Prot protein existence level 4. From Escherichia coli.
   4040..4191    +  CDS            rop (fragment): Rop protein, which maintains plasmids at low copy number; rop
   4227..4655    -  rep_origin     f1 ori (sequence partly withheld): f1 bacteriophage origin of replication; arrow indicates direction of (+) strand synthesis
   4664..4703    +  CDS            rop (fragment): Rop protein, which maintains plasmids at low copy number; rop
   4805..4945    +  misc_feature   bom: basis of mobility region from pBR322
   5131..5718    -  rep_origin     ori: high-copy-number ColE1/pMB1/pBR322/pUC origin of replication
   5892..6749    -  CDS            bla: BLAT_ECOLX - Experimental evidence at protein level: Swiss-Prot protein existence level 1. TEM-type are the most prevalent beta-lactamases in enterobacteria; they hydrolyze the beta-lactam bond in susceptible beta-lactam antibiotics, thus conferring resistance to penicillins and cephalosporins. TEM-3 and TEM-4 are capable of hydrolyzing cefotaxime and ceftazidime. TEM-5 is capable of hydrolyzing ceftazidime. TEM-6 is capable of hydrolyzing ceftazidime and aztreonam. TEM-8/CAZ-2, TEM- 16/CAZ-7 and TEM-24/CAZ-6 are markedly active against ceftazidime. IRT- 4 shows resistance to beta-lactamase in
   6750..6854    -  promoter       AmpR promoter: bla
