[The description below was written by a language model from this plasmid's Addgene catalogue record and pLannotate feature annotations shown in this document.]
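Description:
pHH0103_STAC3-2/2 is a bacterial expression plasmid of about 6.9 kb, built on the pHH0103 backbone, for producing and purifying one SH3 domain of human STAC3. The "2/2" in the name presumably marks it as the second of two SH3 domains in the protein, though the record does not spell this out. The plasmid replicates in E. coli from a ColE1/pBR322-type origin and is selected with ampicillin through the bla gene and its native promoter. It is catalogued as low copy. The bom site, rop fragments and a tetracycline-resistance remnant point to pBR322 ancestry. An f1 origin interrupts the rop region and would allow single-stranded DNA production with helper phage.

Expression is driven by the tac promoter followed by a lac operator. The plasmid also carries lacI under the lacIq promoter, so transcription is repressed until IPTG is added. The open reading frame encodes an N-terminal 6xHis tag, then Schistosoma japonicum glutathione S-transferase, then the roughly 221 bp STAC3 insert, which was cloned between SfiI and NotI sites. The product can therefore be captured on either nickel or glutathione resin. The annotation software matched the insert to the mouse Stac3 entry, but the catalogue lists the species as human; this most likely reflects close sequence conservation between the orthologues. An fd terminator lies just downstream of the insert, followed by fragments of M13 gene III. These fragments suggest the backbone derives from a phage-display phagemid, and they do not appear to be part of the expressed fusion. The construct belongs to a collection made for a systematic analysis of binding specificities across the human SH3 domain family.
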