Addgene plasmid #91466: pHH0103_STAC3-2/2
Purpose: Protein expression and purification of human SH3 domain construct STAC3-2/2
Depositing lab: Sachdev Sidhu. Depositing organization: University of Toronto. Publication: Comprehensive Analysis of the Human SH3 Domain Family Reveals a Wide Variety of Non-canonical Specificities. Teyra J, Huang H, Jain S, Guan X, Dong A, Liu Y, Tempel W, Min J, Tong Y, Kim PM, Bader GD, Sidhu SS. Structure. 2017 Oct 3;25(10):1598-1610.e3. doi: 10.1016/j.str.2017.07.017. Epub 2017 Sep 7. PubMed 28890361.
Backbone
  Vector backbone: pHH0103
  Vector type: Bacterial Expression
Growth in bacteria
  Bacterial resistance: Ampicillin, 100 μg/mL
  Growth temperature: 37°C
  Growth strain: DH5alpha
  Copy number: Low Copy
Gene/Insert
  Gene/Insert name: STAC3-2/2
  Species: H. sapiens (human)
  Insert size (bp): 221
  Entrez Gene: STAC3 (a.k.a. NAM)
  Cloning method: Restriction Enzyme; 5′ cloning site Sfi1 (unknown if destroyed); 3′ cloning site Not1 (unknown if destroyed)
Terms and licenses: Academic/Nonprofit Terms; Industry Terms: Not Available to Industry
How to cite: pHH0103_STAC3-2/2 was a gift from Sachdev Sidhu (Addgene plasmid # 91466 ; http://n2t.net/addgene:91466 ; RRID:Addgene_91466)
