>Addgene plasmid #91466 | pHH0103_STAC3-2/2 | depositor partial sequence | sequence record 175954 | insert sequence
GGTACCGAATTCGGATCCGCGCGCTGCGTGTTCATCGTGTTACCCGTTCCTTTGTCGGTAACCGTGAAAT
TGGTCAGATTACCCTGAAAAAAGATCAGATTGTTGTCCAGAAAGGTGATGAAGCCGGTGGTTACGTTAAA
GTTTACACCGGTCGTAAAGTTGGTCTCTTTCCGACCGATTTCCTGGAAGAAATTGCGGCCGCTAGCTAAG
TCGACGAGCTC
